>Addgene plasmid #185307 | ApoE4_47-300_mCh-2xFKBP (pBS1112) | addgene full sequence | sequence record 363945 | Addgene NGS Result
CGTCGACGGATCGGGAGATCTCCCGATCCCCTATGGTGCACTCTCAGTACAATCTGCTCTGATGCCGCAT
AGTTAAGCCAGTATCTGCTCCCTGCTTGTGTGTTGGAGGTCGCTGAGTAGTGCGCGAGCAAAATTTAAGC
TACAACAAGGCAAGGCTTGACCGACAATTGCATGAAGAATCTGCTTAGGGTTAGGCGTTTTGCGCTGCTT
CGCGATGTACGGGCCAGATATACGCGTTGACATTGATTATTGACTAGTTATTAATAGTAATCAATTACGG
GGTCATTAGTTCATAGCCCATATATGGAGTTCCGCGTTACATAACTTACGGTAAATGGCCCGCCTGGCTG
ACCGCCCAACGACCCCCGCCCATTGACGTCAATAATGACGTATGTTCCCATAGTAACGCCAATAGGGACT
TTCCATTGACGTCAATGGGTGGAGTATTTACGGTAAACTGCCCACTTGGCAGTACATCAAGTGTATCATA
TGCCAAGTACGCCCCCTATTGACGTCAATGACGGTAAATGGCCCGCCTGGCATTATGCCCAGTACATGAC
CTTATGGGACTTTCCTACTTGGCAGTACATCTACGTATTAGTCATCGCTATTACCATGGTGATGCGGTTT
TGGCAGTACATCAATGGGCGTGGATAGCGGTTTGACTCACGGGGATTTCCAAGTCTCCACCCCATTGACG
TCAATGGGAGTTTGTTTTGGCACCAAAATCAACGGGACTTTCCAAAATGTCGTAACAACTCCGCCCCATT
GACGCAAATGGGCGGTAGGCGTGTACGGTGGGAGGTCTATATAAGCAGAGCTCTCCCTATCAGTGATAGA
GATCTCCCTATCAGTGATAGAGATCGTCGACGAGCTCGTTTAGTGAACCGTCAGATCGCCTGGAGACGCC
ATCCACGCTGTTTTGACCTCCATAGAAGACACCGGGACCGATCCAGCCTCCGGACTCTAGCGTTTAAACT
TAAGCTTGGTACCGAGCTCGGATCCGCCACCATGGCCCTGGGGAGATTTTGGGACTATCTGAGATGGGTG
CAGACCCTGAGCGAGCAGGTGCAGGAGGAGCTCCTGAGCTCTCAGGTGACACAGGAACTGAGAGCCCTGA
TGGACGAGACTATGAAGGAACTGAAGGCCTACAAATCTGAGCTGGAAGAGCAGCTGACCCCCGTGGCTGA
AGAGACCCGCGCTCGCTTGTCCAAAGAGCTCCAGGCCGCCCAGGCCCGGCTGGGTGCCGATATGGAGGAC
GTCCGCGGCCGCCTGGTCCAGTACCGCGGGGAAGTGCAGGCTATGCTGGGGCAGTCTACAGAGGAGCTCC
GGGTCAGACTGGCCTCTCACCTGCGGAAGCTGAGGAAGAGGTTGCTCCGCGACGCCGACGACCTCCAGAA
GCGCCTGGCTGTGTACCAGGCCGGCGCCCGGGAAGGCGCCGAGCGCGGACTCTCCGCTATCAGGGAGCGG
CTCGGCCCTCTGGTTGAACAGGGCAGAGTCAGGGCTGCCACTGTGGGGAGCCTCGCCGGACAGCCCCTCC
AGGAGAGAGCCCAGGCCTGGGGCGAGCGCCTGCGAGCTAGAATGGAGGAGATGGGGTCCAGAACCCGCGA
CCGCCTGGACGAAGTGAAGGAGCAGGTGGCCGAGGTGCGTGCCAAACTGGAGGAACAGGCCCAGCAGATC
CGCCTCCAGGCTGAGGCCTTCCAGGCCAGACTGAAGAGCTGGTTTGAGCCTCTTGTGGAGGATATGCAGC
GGCAGTGGGCCGGGCTGGTCGAGAAGTCCGGAGGCGGCGGATCCGGCGGAATGGTGTCTAAAGGCGAGGA
GGATAACATGGCTATAATCAAGGAATTTATGAGGTTCAAGGTGCATATGGAGGGATCTGTGAACGGTCAC
GAGTTCGAAATCGAGGGCGAAGGCGAGGGGCGACCCTATGAAGGGACACAGACGGCCAAACTGAAGGTGA
CCAAGGGTGGCCCCCTGCCTTTCGCCTGGGACATCCTGTCACCCCAGTTTATGTACGGCTCTAAGGCTTA
CGTTAAGCACCCTGCCGATATTCCGGACTACTTGAAACTGAGCTTCCCTGAAGGGTTCAAGTGGGAACGG
GTAATGAATTTTGAGGATGGCGGTGTAGTCACAGTTACCCAGGACAGCTCTCTTCAGGACGGAGAATTTA
TCTATAAGGTTAAACTTCGGGGCACTAACTTCCCATCAGACGGCCCCGTGATGCAGAAGAAAACTATGGG
CTGGGAAGCCAGCTCAGAACGCATGTATCCCGAGGACGGAGCACTGAAGGGAGAAATCAAGCAGCGACTC
AAGCTGAAGGATGGGGGACATTATGATGCTGAGGTCAAAACCACCTATAAGGCCAAGAAACCCGTTCAGC
TTCCTGGGGCATACAACGTGAATATCAAACTGGATATTACATCCCATAACGAAGACTATACCATCGTGGA
ACAGTACGAGCGGGCCGAGGGCAGACATAGCACAGGGGGCATGGATGAATTGTACAAGGCGACTAGAGGC
GTCCAAGTCGAAACCATTAGTCCCGGCGATGGCAGAACATTTCCTAAAAGGGGACAAACATGTGTCGTCC
ATTATACAGGCATGTTGGAGGACGGCAAAAAGGTGGACAGTAGTAGAGATCGCAATAAACCTTTCAAATT
CATGTTGGGAAAACAAGAAGTCATTAGGGGATGGGAGGAGGGCGTGGCTCAAATGTCCGTCGGCCAACGC
GCTAAGCTCACCATCAGCCCCGACTACGCATACGGCGCTACCGGACATCCCGGAATTATTCCCCCTCACG
CTACCTTGGTGTTTGACGTCGAACTGTTGAAGCTCGAGACTAGAGGAGTGCAGGTGGAGACTATCTCCCC
AGGAGACGGGCGCACCTTCCCCAAGCGCGGCCAGACCTGCGTGGTGCACTACACCGGGATGCTTGAAGAT
GGAAAGAAAGTTGATTCCTCCCGGGACAGAAACAAGCCCTTTAAGTTTATGCTAGGCAAGCAGGAGGTGA
TCCGAGGCTGGGAAGAAGGGGTTGCCCAGATGAGTGTGGGTCAGAGAGCCAAACTGACTATATCTCCAGA
TTATGCCTATGGTGCCACTGGGCACCCAGGCATCATCCCACCACATGCCACTCTCGTCTTCGATGTGGAG
CTTCTAAAACTGGAAACTAGTTATCCGTACGACGTACCAGACTACGCATAAGCGGCCGCTCGAGTCTAGA
GGGCCCGTTTAAACCCGCTGATCAGCCTCGACTGTGCCTTCTAGTTGCCAGCCATCTGTTGTTTGCCCCT
CCCCCGTGCCTTCCTTGACCCTGGAAGGTGCCACTCCCACTGTCCTTTCCTAATAAAATGAGGAAATTGC
ATCGCATTGTCTGAGTAGGTGTCATTCTATTCTGGGGGGTGGGGTGGGGCAGGACAGCAAGGGGGAGGAT
TGGGAAGACAATAGCAGGCATGCTGGGGATGCGGTGGGCTCTATGGCTTCTGAGGCGGAAAGAACCAGCT
GGGGCTCTAGGGGGTATCCCC
[124 nt withheld, positions 3522-3645]
C
[91 nt withheld, positions 3647-3737]
A
[49 nt withheld, positions 3739-3787]
CCTTTGACGTTGGAGTCCACGTTCTTT
[37 nt withheld, positions 3815-3851]
ACCCTATCTCGGTCTATTCTTTTGATTTATAAGGGATTTTGCCGATTTCGGCCTATTGGTTAAAAAATGA
GCTGATTTAACAAAAATTTAACGCGAATTAATTCTGTGGAATGTGTGTCAGTTAGGGTGTGGAAAGTCCC
CAGGCTCCCCAGCAGGCAGAAGTATGCAAAGCATGCATCTCAATTAGTCAGCAACCAGGTGTGGAAAGTC
CCCAGGCTCCCCAGCAGGCAGAAGTATGCAAAGCATGCATCTCAATTAGTCAGCAACCATAGTCCCGCCC
CTAACTCCGCCCATCCCGCCCCTAACTCCGCCCAGTTCCGCCCATTCTCCGCCCCATGGCTGACTAATTT
TTTTTATTTATGCAGAGGCCGAGGCCGCCTCTGCCTCTGAGCTATTCCAGAAGTAGTGAGGAGGCTTTTT
TGGAGGCCTAGGCTTTTGCAAAAAGCTCCCGGGAGCTTGTATATCCATTTTCGGATCTGATCAGCACGTG
TTGACAATTAATCATCGGCATAGTATATCGGCATAGTATAATACGACAAGGTGAGGAACTAAACCATGGC
CAAGTTGACCAGTGCCGTTCCGGTGCTCACCGCGCGCGACGTCGCCGGAGCGGTCGAGTTCTGGACCGAC
CGGCTCGGGTTCTCCCGGGACTTCGTGGAGGACGACTTCGCCGGTGTGGTCCGGGACGACGTGACCCTGT
TCATCAGCGCGGTCCAGGACCAGGTGGTGCCGGACAACACCCTGGCCTGGGTGTGGGTGCGCGGCCTGGA
CGAGCTGTACGCCGAGTGGTCGGAGGTCGTGTCCACGAACTTCCGGGACGCCTCCGGGCCGGCCATGACC
GAGATCGGCGAGCAGCCGTGGGGGCGGGAGTTCGCCCTGCGCGACCCGGCCGGCAACTGCGTGCACTTCG
TGGCCGAGGAGCAGGACTGACACGTGCTACGAGATTTCGATTCCACCGCCGCCTTCTATGAAAGGTTGGG
CTTCGGAATCGTTTTCCGGGACGCCGGCTGGATGATCCTCCAGCGCGGGGATCTCATGCTGGAGTTCTTC
GCCCACCCCAACTTGTTTATTGCAGCTTATAATGGTTACAAATAAAGCAATAGCATCACAAATTTCACAA
ATAAAGCATTTTTTTCACTGCATTCTAGTTGTGGTTTGTCCAAACTCATCAATGTATCTTATCATGTCTG
TATACCGTCGACCTCTAGCTAGAGCTTGGCGTAATCATGGTCATAGCTGTTTCCTGTGTGAAATTGTTAT
CCGCTCACAATTCCACACAACATACGAGCCGGAAGCATAAAGTGTAAAGCCTGGGGTGCCTAATGAGTGA
GCTAACTCACATTAATTGCGTTGCGCTCACTGCCCGCTTTCCAGTCGGGAAACCTGTCGTGCCAGCTGCA
TTAATGAATCGGCCAACGCGCGGGGAGAGGCGGTTTGCGTATTGGGCGCTCTTCCGCTTCCTCGCTCACT
GACTCGCTGCGCTCGGTCGTTCGGCTGCGGCGAGCGGTATCAGCTCACTCAAAGGCGGTAATACGGTTAT
CCACAGAATCAGGGGATAACGCAGGAAAGAACATGTGAGCAAAAGGCCAGCAAAAGGCCAGGAACCGTAA
AAAGGCCGCGTTGCTGGCGTTTTTCCATAGGCTCCGCCCCCCTGACGAGCATCACAAAAATCGACGCTCA
AGTCAGAGGTGGCGAAACCCGACAGGACTATAAAGATACCAGGCGTTTCCCCCTGGAAGCTCCCTCGTGC
GCTCTCCTGTTCCGACCCTGCCGCTTACCGGATACCTGTCCGCCTTTCTCCCTTCGGGAAGCGTGGCGCT
TTCTCATAGCTCACGCTGTAGGTATCTCAGTTCGGTGTAGGTCGTTCGCTCCAAGCTGGGCTGTGTGCAC
GAACCCCCCGTTCAGCCCGACCGCTGCGCCTTATCCGGTAACTATCGTCTTGAGTCCAACCCGGTAAGAC
ACGACTTATCGCCACTGGCAGCAGCCACTGGTAACAGGATTAGCAGAGCGAGGTATGTAGGCGGTGCTAC
AGAGTTCTTGAAGTGGTGGCCTAACTACGGCTACACTAGAAGAACAGTATTTGGTATCTGCGCTCTGCTG
AAGCCAGTTACCTTCGGAAAAAGAGTTGGTAGCTCTTGATCCGGCAAACAAACCACCGCTGGTAGCGGTG
GTTTTTTTGTTTGCAAGCAGCAGATTACGCGCAGAAAAAAAGGATCTCAAGAAGATCCTTTGATCTTTTC
TACGGGGTCTGACGCTCAGTGGAACGAAAACTCACGTTAAGGGATTTTGGTCATGAGATTATCAAAAAGG
ATCTTCACCTAGATCCTTTTAAATTAAAAATGAAGTTTTAAATCAATCTAAAGTATATATGAGTAAACTT
GGTCTGACAGTTACCAATGCTTAATCAGTGAGGCACCTATCTCAGCGATCTGTCTATTTCGTTCATCCAT
AGTTGCCTGACTCCCCGTCGTGTAGATAACTACGATACGGGAGGGCTTACCATCTGGCCCCAGTGCTGCA
ATGATACCGCGAGACCCACGCTCACCGGCTCCAGATTTATCAGCAATAAACCAGCCAGCCGGAAGGGCCG
AGCGCAGAAGTGGTCCTGCAACTTTATCCGCCTCCATCCAGTCTATTAATTGTTGCCGGGAAGCTAGAGT
AAGTAGTTCGCCAGTTAATAGTTTGCGCAACGTTGTTGCCATTGCTACAGGCATCGTGGTGTCACGCTCG
TCGTTTGGTATGGCTTCATTCAGCTCCGGTTCCCAACGATCAAGGCGAGTTACATGATCCCCCATGTTGT
GCAAAAAAGCGGTTAGCTCCTTCGGTCCTCCGATCGTTGTCAGAAGTAAGTTGGCCGCAGTGTTATCACT
CATGGTTATGGCAGCACTGCATAATTCTCTTACTGTCATGCCATCCGTAAGATGCTTTTCTGTGACTGGT
GAGTACTCAACCAAGTCATTCTGAGAATAGTGTATGCGGCGACCGAGTTGCTCTTGCCCGGCGTCAATAC
GGGATAATACCGCGCCACATAGCAGAACTTTAAAAGTGCTCATCATTGGAAAACGTTCTTCGGGGCGAAA
ACTCTCAAGGATCTTACCGCTGTTGAGATCCAGTTCGATGTAACCCACTCGTGCACCCAACTGATCTTCA
GCATCTTTTACTTTCACCAGCGTTTCTGGGTGAGCAAAAACAGGAAGGCAAAATGCCGCAAAAAAGGGAA
TAAGGGCGACACGGAAATGTTGAATACTCATACTCTTCCTTTTTCAATATTATTGAAGCATTTATCAGGG
TTATTGTCTCATGAGCGGATACATATTTGAATGTATTTAGAAAAATAAACAAATAGGGGTTCCGCGCACA
TTTCCCCGAAAAGTGCCACCTGA
Features (pLannotate 1.2.2; 25 found; start..end, strand, type, name):
     32..84      -  misc_feature   bom (fragment): basis of mobility region from pBR322
    239..618     +  enhancer       CMV enhancer: human cytomegalovirus immediate early enhancer
    619..822     +  promoter       CMV promoter: human cytomegalovirus (CMV) immediate early promoter
    824..843     +  promoter       PLtetO-1 promoter (fragment): modified phage lambda PL promoter with tet operator sites (Lutz and Bujard, 1997)
    845..864     +  promoter       PLtetO-1 promoter (fragment): modified phage lambda PL promoter with tet operator sites (Lutz and Bujard, 1997)
    872..905     +  promoter       TRE3GV promoter (fragment): 3rd-generation Tet-responsive promoter that can be activated by binding of Tet-On® 3G, optimized for retroviral and lentiviral vectors
   1012..1776    +  CDS            APOE (fragment): APOE_HUMAN - Experimental evidence at protein level: Swiss-Prot protein existence level 1. (Microbial infection) Through its interaction with HCV envelope glycoprotein E2, participates in the attachment of HCV to HSPGs and other receptors (LDLr, VLDLr, and SR-B1) on the cell surface and to the assembly, maturation and infectivity of HCV viral particles (PubMed:25122793, PubMed:29695434). This interaction is probably promoted via the up-regulation of cellular autophagy by the virus (PubMed:29695434). From Homo sapiens (Human).
   1801..2508    +  CDS            mCherry: mCherry is a basic (constitutively fluorescent) red fluorescent protein published in 2004, derived from Discosoma sp.. It is reported to be a very rapidly-maturing monomer with low acid sensitivity.
   2518..2838    +  CDS            DmrB: F36V mutant of FK506-binding protein FKBP12 binds synthetic ligands that do not bind wild-type FKBP
   2845..3165    +  CDS            DmrB: F36V mutant of FK506-binding protein FKBP12 binds synthetic ligands that do not bind wild-type FKBP
   3252..3476    +  polyA_signal   bGH poly(A) signal: bovine growth hormone polyadenylation signal
   3480..3501    +  promoter       SV40 promoter (fragment): SV40 enhancer and early promoter
   3522..3950    +  rep_origin     f1 ori (sequence partly withheld): f1 bacteriophage origin of replication; arrow indicates direction of (+) strand synthesis
   3964..4293    +  promoter       SV40 promoter: SV40 enhancer and early promoter
   4341..4388    +  promoter       EM7 promoter: synthetic bacterial promoter&nbsp
   4407..4781    +  CDS            BleoR: antibiotic-binding protein; Sh ble from Streptoalloteichus hindustanus; confers resistance to bleomycin, phleomycin, and Zeocin™
   4791..4916    +  CDS            ble (fragment): BLE_KLEPN - Experimental evidence at protein level: Swiss-Prot protein existence level 1. Binding protein with a strong affinity to the bleomycin family of antibiotics. Binds to CL990; an antimitotic-antibiotic compound. From Klebsiella pneumoniae.
   4911..5032    +  polyA_signal   SV40 poly(A) signal: SV40 polyadenylation signal
   5105..5121    -  protein_bind   lac operator: The lac repressor binds to the lac operator to inhibit transcription in E. coli. This inhibition can be relieved by adding lactose or isopropyl-β-D-thiogalactopyranoside (IPTG). lac repressor encoded by lacI
   5129..5159    -  promoter       lac promoter: promoter for the E. coli lac operon
   5174..5195    -  protein_bind   CAP binding site: CAP binding activates transcription in the presence of cAMP. E. coli catabolite activator protein
   5208..5300    -  CDS            lacI (fragment): lac repressor; lacI; The lac repressor binds to the lac operator to inhibit transcription in E. coli. This inhibition can be relieved by adding lactose or isopropyl-β-D-thiogalactopyranoside (IPTG).
   5483..6071    -  rep_origin     ori: high-copy-number ColE1/pMB1/pBR322/pUC origin of replication
   6242..7102    -  CDS            AmpR: β-lactamase; bla; confers resistance to ampicillin, carbenicillin, and related antibiotics
   7103..7207    -  promoter       AmpR promoter: bla
