[The description below was written by a language model from this plasmid's Addgene catalogue record and pLannotate feature annotations shown in this document.]
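Description:
ApoE4_47-300_mCh-2xFKBP (pBS1112) is a mammalian expression plasmid of about 7.2 kb built on a pcDNA4/TO-type backbone, derived by Gibson assembly from an earlier construct in the same series. It is propagated in E. coli through a high-copy ColE1/pUC-type origin with ampicillin selection (AmpR under its own bla promoter), and it also carries an f1 phage origin. For selection in mammalian cells, an SV40 early promoter followed by the bacterial EM7 promoter drives the Sh ble gene with an SV40 polyadenylation signal, conferring resistance to Zeocin and related bleomycin-family drugs.

The expression cassette uses the CMV immediate-early enhancer and promoter followed by short tet operator matches, consistent with the CMV/TetO2 arrangement of the TO backbone. This arrangement gives constitutive expression in ordinary cells and tetracycline-regulated expression in cells that supply the Tet repressor. It drives a single fusion open reading frame that terminates at a bovine growth hormone poly(A) signal. The fusion consists of a 768 bp fragment of human apolipoprotein E, described as residues 47–300 of the ApoE4 isoform, followed by mCherry and then two tandem copies of FKBP. The feature table identifies these as DmrB, the F36V mutant of FKBP12 that binds synthetic ligands not recognised by wild-type FKBP.

Because each molecule carries two such domains, adding a dimerizing ligand can crosslink the fusion proteins into higher-order assemblies, while the red fluorescence allows their localisation to be followed by imaging. The depositors used the plasmid to test for chemically inducible condensate formation by this ApoE4 fragment in human cells.
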