Addgene plasmid #185307: ApoE4_47-300_mCh-2xFKBP (pBS1112)
Purpose: For the mammalian expression of the human protein ApoE4_47-300 attached to 2xFKBP. The FKBP can be used for inducible dimerization and condensate formation
Depositing lab: Pamela Silver. Depositing organization: Harvard Medical School. Publication: Natural and Designed Proteins Inspired by Extremotolerant Organisms Can Form Condensates and Attenuate Apoptosis in Human Cells. Veling MT, Nguyen DT, Thadani NN, Oster ME, Rollins NJ, Brock KP, Bethel NP, Lim S, Baker D, Way JC, Marks DS, Chang RL, Silver PA. ACS Synth Biol. 2022 Mar 18;11(3):1292-1302. doi: 10.1021/acssynbio.1c00572. Epub 2022 Feb 18. PubMed 35176859.
Backbone
  Vector backbone: rt44a_nCoV-N-mEGFP-2xFKBP-HA pcDNA4_TO
  Vector type: Mammalian Expression
Growth in bacteria
  Bacterial resistance: Ampicillin, 100 μg/mL
  Growth temperature: 37°C
  Growth strain: DH5alpha
  Copy number: High Copy
Gene/Insert
  Gene/Insert name: ApoE4_47-300
  Species: H. sapiens (human)
  Insert size (bp): 768
  Cloning method: Gibson Cloning
Terms and licenses: Academic/Nonprofit Terms; Industry Terms: Not Available to Industry
Depositor comments: This plasmid encodes a protein fused to 2xFKBP. FKBP will dimerize upon exposure to a dimerization agent. We used it to test for chemically inducible condensate formation
How to cite: ApoE4_47-300_mCh-2xFKBP (pBS1112) was a gift from Pamela Silver (Addgene plasmid # 185307 ; http://n2t.net/addgene:185307 ; RRID:Addgene_185307)
